>Addgene plasmid #243073 | AiP2127 - pAAV-AiE2653m-minBG-SYFP2-WPRE3-BGHpA | addgene full sequence | sequence record 492121 | Addgene NGS Result
GCCTCTTCACCATGAACCTGATAGGGTATCATGGGATTCTCTGGGAGAAAGTAAAGCTAGTCACTGGGTG
ATGAAAAATGAGGGCCAATAATGCAAATGGTATAAAAGAAACAAACAAAGCTTGTGTTGACCAATGCTTA
GAGTTGCCGGCAGAGTTCAAACAGAGTAGACAGACTCACACTCCAGGGAATAAGTGGAATGGAACATTAC
CTTTCTGATCCCTTTAAAAATGTTGGATGCTAAAAACAGTGCAGGGAAATGTCTTTAGCTTGACATGAGT
GCATAAGCAACAGTGATGAAGTCCAAATGCAGCCGGAATGAGAGGCTTCTCAGGGAAGACCGTGCTCGTG
GAAATTTGAAAAATTCAGAAGAGATAAGAGGAGAACAACGCTTTGTTTTCCTTGTTCACTGTGAAGATAT
TATACAAGATGCATGAGATGTGAAACGCCGGCGGAGCTCGGGCTGGGCATAAAAGTCAGGGCAGAGCCAT
CTATTGCTTACATTTGCTTCTGGGATCCAGATCTTTCGAAGCTAGCGCTACCGGTCGCCACCATGGTGAG
CAAGGGCGAGGAGCTGTTCACCGGGGTGGTGCCCATCCTGGTCGAGCTGGACGGCGACGTAAACGGCCAC
AAGTTCAGCGTGTCCGGCGAGGGCGAGGGCGATGCCACCTACGGCAAGCTGACCCTGAAGCTGATCTGCA
CCACCGGCAAGCTGCCCGTGCCCTGGCCCACCCTCGTGACCACCCTGGGCTACGGCGTGCAGTGCTTCGC
CCGCTACCCCGACCACATGAAGCAGCACGACTTCTTCAAGTCCGCCATGCCCGAAGGCTACGTCCAGGAG
CGCACCATCTTCTTCAAGGACGACGGCAACTACAAGACCCGCGCCGAGGTGAAGTTCGAGGGCGACACCC
TGGTGAACCGCATCGAGCTGAAGGGCATCGACTTCAAGGAGGACGGCAACATCCTGGGGCACAAGCTGGA
GTACAACTACAACAGCCACAACGTCTATATCACCGCCGACAAGCAGAAGAACGGCATCAAGGCCAACTTC
AAGATCCGCCACAACATCGAGGACGGCGGCGTGCAGCTCGCCGACCACTACCAGCAGAACACCCCCATCG
GCGACGGCCCCGTGCTGCTGCCCGACAACCACTACCTGAGCTACCAGTCCAAGCTGAGCAAAGACCCCAA
CGAGAAGCGCGATCACATGGTCCTGCTGGAGTTCGTGACCGCCGCCGGGATCACTCTCGGCATGGACGAG
CTGTACAAGTAAGTCGACGGCGCGCCGCGGCCGCGAATTCGATATCATAATCAACCTCTGGATTACAAAA
TTTGTGAAAGATTGACTGGTATTCTTAACTATGTTGCTCCTTTTACGCTATGTGGATACGCTGCTTTAAT
GCCTTTGTATCATGCTATTGCTTCCCGTATGGCTTTCATTTTCTCCTCCTTGTATAAATCCTGGTTAGTT
CTTGCCACGGCGGAACTCATCGCCGCCTGCCTTGCCCGCTGCTGGACAGGGGCTCGGCTGTTGGGCACTG
ACAATTCCGTGGCTCGAGAGATCTTCGACTGTGCCTTCTAGTTGCCAGCCATCTGTTGTTTGCCCCTCCC
CCGTGCCTTCCTTGACCCTGGAAGGTGCCACTCCCACTGTCCTTTCCTAATAAAATGAGGAAATTGCATC
GCATTGTCTGAGTAGGTGTCATTCTATTCTGGGGGGTGGGGTGGGGCAGGACAGCAAGGGGGAGGATTGG
GAAGACAATAGCAGGCATGAGATCTCACGTGCGGACCGAGCGGCCGCAGGAACCCCTAGTGATGGAGTTG
GCCACTCCCTCTCTGCGCGCTCGCTCGCTCACTGAGGCCGGGCGACCAAAGGTCGCCCGACGCCCGGGCT
TTGCCCGGGCGGCCTCAGTGAGCGAGCGAGCGCGCAGCTGCCTGCAGGGGCGCCTGATGCGGTATTTTCT
CCTTACGCATCTGTGCGGTATTTCACACCGCATA
[95 nt withheld, positions 1995-2089]
T
[46 nt withheld, positions 2091-2136]
C
[141 nt withheld, positions 2138-2278]
CCTTTGACGTTGGAGTCCACGTTCTTT
[37 nt withheld, positions 2306-2342]
ACTCTATCTCGGGCTATTCTTTTGATTTATAAGGGATTTTGCCGATTTCGGTCTATTGGTTAAAAAATGA
GCTGATTTAACAAAAATTTAACGCGAATTTTAACAAAATATTAACGTTTACAATTTTATGGTGCACTCTC
AGTACAATCTGCTCTGATGCCGCATAGTTAAGCCAGCCCCGACACCCGCCAACACCCGCTGACGCGCCCT
GACGGGCTTGTCTGCTCCCGGCATCCGCTTACAGACAAGCTGTGACCGTCTCCGGGAGCTGCATGTGTCA
GAGGTTTTCACCGTCATCACCGAAACGCGCGAGACGAAAGGGCCTCGTGATACGCCTATTTTTATAGGTT
AATGTCATGATAATAATGGTTTCTTAGACGTCAGGTGGCACTTTTCGGGGAAATGTGCGCGGAACCCCTA
TTTGTTTATTTTTCTAAATACATTCAAATATGTATCCGCTCATGAGACAATAACCCTGATAAATGCTTCA
ATAATATTGAAAAAGGAAGAGTATGAGTATTCAACATTTCCGTGTCGCCCTTATTCCCTTTTTTGCGGCA
TTTTGCCTTCCTGTTTTTGCTCACCCAGAAACGCTGGTGAAAGTAAAAGATGCTGAAGATCAGTTGGGTG
CACGAGTGGGTTACATCGAACTGGATCTCAACAGCGGTAAGATCCTTGAGAGTTTTCGCCCCGAAGAACG
TTTTCCAATGATGAGCACTTTTAAAGTTCTGCTATGTGGCGCGGTATTATCCCGTATTGACGCCGGGCAA
GAGCAACTCGGTCGCCGCATACACTATTCTCAGAATGACTTGGTTGAGTACTCACCAGTCACAGAAAAGC
ATCTTACGGATGGCATGACAGTAAGAGAATTATGCAGTGCTGCCATAACCATGAGTGATAACACTGCGGC
CAACTTACTTCTGACAACGATCGGAGGACCGAAGGAGCTAACCGCTTTTTTGCACAACATGGGGGATCAT
GTAACTCGCCTTGATCGTTGGGAACCGGAGCTGAATGAAGCCATACCAAACGACGAGCGTGACACCACGA
TGCCTGTAGCAATGGCAACAACGTTGCGCAAACTATTAACTGGCGAACTACTTACTCTAGCTTCCCGGCA
ACAATTAATAGACTGGATGGAGGCGGATAAAGTTGCAGGACCACTTCTGCGCTCGGCCCTTCCGGCTGGC
TGGTTTATTGCTGATAAATCTGGAGCCGGTGAGCGTGGGTCTCGCGGTATCATTGCAGCACTGGGGCCAG
ATGGTAAGCCCTCCCGTATCGTAGTTATCTACACGACGGGGAGTCAGGCAACTATGGATGAACGAAATAG
ACAGATCGCTGAGATAGGTGCCTCACTGATTAAGCATTGGTAACTGTCAGACCAAGTTTACTCATATATA
CTTTAGATTGATTTAAAACTTCATTTTTAATTTAAAAGGATCTAGGTGAAGATCCTTTTTGATAATCTCA
TGACCAAAATCCCTTAACGTGAGTTTTCGTTCCACTGAGCGTCAGACCCCGTAGAAAAGATCAAAGGATC
TTCTTGAGATCCTTTTTTTCTGCGCGTAATCTGCTGCTTGCAAACAAAAAAACCACCGCTACCAGCGGTG
GTTTGTTTGCCGGATCAAGAGCTACCAACTCTTTTTCCGAAGGTAACTGGCTTCAGCAGAGCGCAGATAC
CAAATACTGTTCTTCTAGTGTAGCCGTAGTTAGGCCACCACTTCAAGAACTCTGTAGCACCGCCTACATA
CCTCGCTCTGCTAATCCTGTTACCAGTGGCTGCTGCCAGTGGCGATAAGTCGTGTCTTACCGGGTTGGAC
TCAAGACGATAGTTACCGGATAAGGCGCAGCGGTCGGGCTGAACGGGGGGTTCGTGCACACAGCCCAGCT
TGGAGCGAACGACCTACACCGAACTGAGATACCTACAGCGTGAGCTATGAGAAAGCGCCACGCTTCCCGA
AGGGAGAAAGGCGGACAGGTATCCGGTAAGCGGCAGGGTCGGAACAGGAGAGCGCACGAGGGAGCTTCCA
GGGGGAAACGCCTGGTATCTTTATAGTCCTGTCGGGTTTCGCCACCTCTGACTTGAGCGTCGATTTTTGT
GATGCTCGTCAGGGGGGCGGAGCCTATGGAAAAACGCCAGCAACGCGGCCTTTTTACGGTTCCTGGCCTT
TTGCTGGCCTTTTGCTCACATGTCCTGCAGGCAGCTGCGCGCTCGCTCGCTCACTGAGGCCGCCCGGGCG
TCGGGCGACCTTTGGTCGCCCGGCCTCAGTGAGCGAGCGAGCGCGCAGAGAGGGAGTGGCCAACTCCATC
ACTAGGGGTTCCTGCGGCCGCACGCGTATAGAAATGCTGATAGTCTTGTAGCTAGGTAGATTTGAAGAAC
AGTGGAGAGGGGACACTCTCCCCTTCCCCATCCCCTGCCTTTATTGACAGCAGCCTTTGACGTA
Features (pLannotate 1.2.2; 14 found; start..end, strand, type, name):
    553..1269    +  CDS            SYFP2: SYFP2 is a basic (constitutively fluorescent) yellow fluorescent protein published in 2006, derived from Aequorea victoria. It is reported to be a very rapidly-maturing monomer with moderate acid sensitivity.
   1309..1466    +  misc_feature   WPRE (fragment): woodchuck hepatitis virus posttranscriptional regulatory element
   1472..1552    +  misc_feature   WPRE (fragment): woodchuck hepatitis virus posttranscriptional regulatory element
   1569..1680    +  polyA_signal   bGH poly(A) signal: bovine growth hormone polyadenylation signal
   1798..1938    +  repeat_region  AAV2 ITR: inverted terminal repeat of adeno-associated virus serotype 2 inverted
   1943..1994    -  misc_feature   bom (fragment): basis of mobility region from pBR322
   2013..2468    +  rep_origin     f1 ori (sequence partly withheld): f1 bacteriophage origin of replication; arrow indicates direction of (+) strand synthesis
   2469..2518    -  misc_feature   bom (fragment): basis of mobility region from pBR322
   2620..2655    -  CDS            rop (fragment): Rop protein, which maintains plasmids at low copy number; rop
   2750..2854    +  promoter       AmpR promoter: bla
   2855..3715    +  CDS            AmpR: β-lactamase; bla; confers resistance to ampicillin, carbenicillin, and related antibiotics
   3886..4474    +  rep_origin     ori: high-copy-number ColE1/pMB1/pBR322/pUC origin of replication
   4547..4574    +  repeat_region  AAV2 ITR (fragment): inverted terminal repeat of adeno-associated virus serotype 2 inverted
   4603..4630    +  repeat_region  AAV2 ITR (fragment): inverted terminal repeat of adeno-associated virus serotype 2 inverted
