[The description below was written by a language model from this plasmid's Addgene catalogue record and pLannotate feature annotations shown in this document.]
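Description:
AiP2127 - pAAV-AiE2653m-minBG-SYFP2-WPRE3-BGHpA is a 4,786 nt AAV transfer plasmid built on a pAAV2 backbone and intended for packaging a recombinant AAV genome that reports enhancer activity in the brain. In bacteria it is maintained by a high-copy ColE1/pUC-type origin and selected with ampicillin through the bla (AmpR) gene and its promoter. The backbone also carries an f1 phage origin and short remnants of the pBR322 bom and rop regions. The expression cassette is flanked by AAV2 inverted terminal repeats, which supply the cis signals for replication and encapsidation of the viral genome. One ITR is annotated in full, while the other is detected only as two short fragments, which may reflect the difficulty of sequencing and annotating these hairpin-forming repeats.

The payload is a reporter cassette. According to the construct name, the AiE2653m enhancer sits upstream of a minimal beta-globin promoter (minBG). Neither element was picked up by the automated annotation, but they presumably occupy the unannotated region preceding the coding sequence. A minimal promoter has little activity on its own, so transcription depends on the enhancer, which the record describes as designed to drive AAV-mediated expression in specific populations of brain cells; the record does not say which populations. The transcribed gene is SYFP2, a rapidly maturing monomeric yellow fluorescent protein derived from Aequorea victoria. It is followed by WPRE3, a shortened woodchuck hepatitis virus posttranscriptional element (annotated as two WPRE fragments) that boosts transcript expression while saving packaging space, and by the bovine growth hormone polyadenylation signal. The construct is typically used to label and evaluate enhancer-defined cell populations by fluorescence after viral delivery.
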