Addgene plasmid #243073: AiP2127 - pAAV-AiE2653m-minBG-SYFP2-WPRE3-BGHpA
Purpose: AiE2653m is an enhancer sequence designed to drive AAV-mediated transgene expression in specific population sof brain cells.
Depositing lab: Allen Institute for Brain Science & Bosiljka Tasic. Depositing organization: Allen Institute.
Backbone
  Vector backbone: pAAV2
  Vector type: AAV
Growth in bacteria
  Bacterial resistance: Ampicillin, 100 μg/mL
  Growth temperature: 37°C
  Growth strain: NEB Stable
  Copy number: High Copy
Gene/Insert
  Gene/Insert name: SYFP2
  Species: Synthetic
  Cloning method: Gibson Cloning
Terms and licenses: Academic/Nonprofit Terms; Industry Terms: Not Available to Industry
How to cite: AiP2127 - pAAV-AiE2653m-minBG-SYFP2-WPRE3-BGHpA was a gift from Allen Institute for Brain Science & Bosiljka Tasic (Addgene plasmid # 243073 ; http://n2t.net/addgene:243073 ; RRID:Addgene_243073)
